>Addgene plasmid #19010 | p40PX-EGFP | addgene full sequence | sequence record 266685 | Addgene NGS Result
TAGTTATTAATAGTAATCAATTACGGGGTCATTAGTTCATAGCCCATATATGGAGTTCCGCGTTACATAA
CTTACGGTAAATGGCCCGCCTGGCTGACCGCCCAACGACCCCCGCCCATTGACGTCAATAATGACGTATG
TTCCCATAGTAACGCCAATAGGGACTTTCCATTGACGTCAATGGGTGGAGTATTTACGGTAAACTGCCCA
CTTGGCAGTACATCAAGTGTATCATATGCCAAGTACGCCCCCTATTGACGTCAATGACGGTAAATGGCCC
GCCTGGCATTATGCCCAGTACATGACCTTATGGGACTTTCCTACTTGGCAGTACATCTACGTATTAGTCA
TCGCTATTACCATGGTGATGCGGTTTTGGCAGTACATCAATGGGCGTGGATAGCGGTTTGACTCACGGGG
ATTTCCAAGTCTCCACCCCATTGACGTCAATGGGAGTTTGTTTTGGCACCAAAATCAACGGGACTTTCCA
AAATGTCGTAACAACTCCGCCCCATTGACGCAAATGGGCGGTAGGCGTGTACGGTGGGAGGTCTATATAA
GCAGAGCTGGTTTAGTGAACCGTCAGATCCGCTAGCGCTACCGGACTCAGATCTACCATGGCTGTGGCCC
AGCAGCTGCGGGCCGAGAGTGACTTTGAACAGCTTCCGGATGATGTTGCCATCTCGGCCAACATTGCTGA
CATCGAGGAGAAGAGAGGCTTCACCAGCCACTTTGTTTTCGTCATCGAGGTGAAGACAAAAGGAGGATCC
AAGTACCTCATCTACCGCCGCTACCGCCAGTTCCATGCTTTGCAGAGCAAGCTGGAGGAGCGCTTCGGGC
CAGACAGCAAGAGCAGTGCCCTGGCCTGTACCCTGCCCACACTCCCAGCCAAAGTCTACGTGGGTGTGAA
ACAGGAGATCGCCGAGATGCGGATACCTGCCCTCAACGCCTACATGAAGAGCCTGCTCAGCCTGCCGGTC
TGGGTGCTGATGGATGAGGACGTCCGGATCTTCTTTTACCAGTCGCCCTATGACTCAGAGCAGGTGCCCC
AGGCACTCCGCCAAGCTTCGAATTCTGCAGTCGACGGTACCGCGGGCCCGGGATCCATCGCCACCATGGT
GAGCAAGGGCGAGGAGCTGTTCACCGGGGTGGTGCCCATCCTGGTCGAGCTGGACGGCGACGTAAACGGC
CACAAGTTCAGCGTGTCCGGCGAGGGCGAGGGCGATGCCACCTACGGCAAGCTGACCCTGAAGTTCATCT
GCACCACCGGCAAGCTGCCCGTGCCCTGGCCCACCCTCGTGACCACCCTGACCTACGGCGTGCAGTGCTT
CAGCCGCTACCCCGACCACATGAAGCAGCACGACTTCTTCAAGTCCGCCATGCCCGAAGGCTACGTCCAG
GAGCGCACCATCTTCTTCAAGGACGACGGCAACTACAAGACCCGCGCCGAGGTGAAGTTCGAGGGCGACA
CCCTGGTGAACCGCATCGAGCTGAAGGGCATCGACTTCAAGGAGGACGGCAACATCCTGGGGCACAAGCT
GGAGTACAACTACAACAGCCACAACGTCTATATCATGGCCGACAAGCAGAAGAACGGCATCAAGGTGAAC
TTCAAGATCCGCCACAACATCGAGGACGGCAGCGTGCAGCTCGCCGACCACTACCAGCAGAACACCCCCA
TCGGCGACGGCCCCGTGCTGCTGCCCGACAACCACTACCTGAGCACCCAGTCCGCCCTGAGCAAAGACCC
CAACGAGAAGCGCGATCACATGGTCCTGCTGGAGTTCGTGACCGCCGCCGGGATCACTCTCGGCATGGAC
GAGCTGTACAAGTAAAGCGGCCGCGACTCTAGATCATAATCAGCCATACCACATTTGTAGAGGTTTTACT
TGCTTTAAAAAACCTCCCACACCTCCCCCTGAACCTGAAACATAAAATGAATGCAATTGTTGTTGTTAAC
TTGTTTATTGCAGCTTATAATGGTTACAAATAAAGCAATAGCATCACAAATTTCACAAATAAAGCATTTT
TTTCACTGCATTCTAGTTGTGGTTTGTCCAAACTCATCAATGTATCTTAAGGCGTAAATTGTAAGCGTTA
ATATTTTGTTAAAATTCGCGTTAAATTTTTGTTAAATCAGCTCATTTTTTAACCAATAGGCCGAAATCGG
CAAAATCCCTTATAAATCAAAAGAATAGACCGAGATAGGGT
[37 nt withheld, positions 2212-2248]
AAAGAACGTGGACTCCAACGTCAAAGG
[49 nt withheld, positions 2276-2324]
T
[91 nt withheld, positions 2326-2416]
G
[124 nt withheld, positions 2418-2541]
CAGGTGGCACTTTTCGGGGAAATGTGCGCGGAACCCCTATTTGTTTATTTTTCTAAATACATTCAAATAT
GTATCCGCTCATGAGACAATAACCCTGATAAATGCTTCAATAATATTGAAAAAGGAAGAGTCCTGAGGCG
GAAAGAACCAGCTGTGGAATGTGTGTCAGTTAGGGTGTGGAAAGTCCCCAGGCTCCCCAGCAGGCAGAAG
TATGCAAAGCATGCATCTCAATTAGTCAGCAACCAGGTGTGGAAAGTCCCCAGGCTCCCCAGCAGGCAGA
AGTATGCAAAGCATGCATCTCAATTAGTCAGCAACCATAGTCCCGCCCCTAACTCCGCCCATCCCGCCCC
TAACTCCGCCCAGTTCCGCCCATTCTCCGCCCCATGGCTGACTAATTTTTTTTATTTATGCAGAGGCCGA
GGCCGCCTCGGCCTCTGAGCTATTCCAGAAGTAGTGAGGAGGCTTTTTTGGAGGCCTAGGCTTTTGCAAA
GATCGATCAAGAGACAGGATGAGGATCGTTTCGCATGATTGAACAAGATGGATTGCACGCAGGTTCTCCG
GCCGCTTGGGTGGAGAGGCTATTCGGCTATGACTGGGCACAACAGACAATCGGCTGCTCTGATGCCGCCG
TGTTCCGGCTGTCAGCGCAGGGGCGCCCGGTTCTTTTTGTCAAGACCGACCTGTCCGGTGCCCTGAATGA
ACTGCAAGACGAGGCAGCGCGGCTATCGTGGCTGGCCACGACGGGCGTTCCTTGCGCAGCTGTGCTCGAC
GTTGTCACTGAAGCGGGAAGGGACTGGCTGCTATTGGGCGAAGTGCCGGGGCAGGATCTCCTGTCATCTC
ACCTTGCTCCTGCCGAGAAAGTATCCATCATGGCTGATGCAATGCGGCGGCTGCATACGCTTGATCCGGC
TACCTGCCCATTCGACCACCAAGCGAAACATCGCATCGAGCGAGCACGTACTCGGATGGAAGCCGGTCTT
GTCGATCAGGATGATCTGGACGAAGAGCATCAGGGGCTCGCGCCAGCCGAACTGTTCGCCAGGCTCAAGG
CGAGCATGCCCGACGGCGAGGATCTCGTCGTGACCCATGGCGATGCCTGCTTGCCGAATATCATGGTGGA
AAATGGCCGCTTTTCTGGATTCATCGACTGTGGCCGGCTGGGTGTGGCGGACCGCTATCAGGACATAGCG
TTGGCTACCCGTGATATTGCTGAAGAGCTTGGCGGCGAATGGGCTGACCGCTTCCTCGTGCTTTACGGTA
TCGCCGCTCCCGATTCGCAGCGCATCGCCTTCTATCGCCTTCTTGACGAGTTCTTCTGAGCGGGACTCTG
GGGTTCGAAATGACCGACCAAGCGACGCCCAACCTGCCATCACGAGATTTCGATTCCACCGCCGCCTTCT
ATGAAAGGTTGGGCTTCGGAATCGTTTTCCGGGACGCCGGCTGGATGATCCTCCAGCGCGGGGATCTCAT
GCTGGAGTTCTTCGCCCACCCTAGGGGGAGGCTAACTGAAACACGGAAGGAGACAATACCGGAAGGAACC
CGCGCTATGACGGCAATAAAAAGACAGAATAAAACGCACGGTGTTGGGTCGTTTGTTCATAAACGCGGGG
TTCGGTCCCAGGGCTGGCACTCTGTCGATACCCCACCGAGACCCCATTGGGGCCAATACGCCCGCGTTTC
TTCCTTTTCCCCACCCCACCCCCCAAGTTCGGGTGAAGGCCCAGGGCTCGCAGCCAACGTCGGGGCGGCA
GGCCCTGCCATAGCCTCAGGTTACTCATATATACTTTAGATTGATTTAAAACTTCATTTTTAATTTAAAA
GGATCTAGGTGAAGATCCTTTTTGATAATCTCATGACCAAAATCCCTTAACGTGAGTTTTCGTTCCACTG
AGCGTCAGACCCCGTAGAAAAGATCAAAGGATCTTCTTGAGATCCTTTTTTTCTGCGCGTAATCTGCTGC
TTGCAAACAAAAAAACCACCGCTACCAGCGGTGGTTTGTTTGCCGGATCAAGAGCTACCAACTCTTTTTC
CGAAGGTAACTGGCTTCAGCAGAGCGCAGATACCAAATACTGTTCTTCTAGTGTAGCCGTAGTTAGGCCA
CCACTTCAAGAACTCTGTAGCACCGCCTACATACCTCGCTCTGCTAATCCTGTTACCAGTGGCTGCTGCC
AGTGGCGATAAGTCGTGTCTTACCGGGTTGGACTCAAGACGATAGTTACCGGATAAGGCGCAGCGGTCGG
GCTGAACGGGGGGTTCGTGCACACAGCCCAGCTTGGAGCGAACGACCTACACCGAACTGAGATACCTACA
GCGTGAGCTATGAGAAAGCGCCACGCTTCCCGAAGGGAGAAAGGCGGACAGGTATCCGGTAAGCGGCAGG
GTCGGAACAGGAGAGCGCACGAGGGAGCTTCCAGGGGGAAACGCCTGGTATCTTTATAGTCCTGTCGGGT
TTCGCCACCTCTGACTTGAGCGTCGATTTTTGTGATGCTCGTCAGGGGGGCGGAGCCTATGGAAAAACGC
CAGCAACGCGGCCTTTTTACGGTTCCTGGCCTTTTGCTGGCCTTTTGCTCACATGTTCTTTCCTGCGTTA
TCCCCTGATTCTGTGGATAACCGTATTACCGCCATGCAT
Features (pLannotate 1.2.2; 16 found; start..end, strand, type, name):
     61..364     +  enhancer       CMV enhancer: human cytomegalovirus immediate early enhancer
    365..568     +  promoter       CMV promoter: human cytomegalovirus (CMV) immediate early promoter
    591..614     +  misc_feature   MCS (fragment): multiple cloning site
    618..1064    +  CDS            NCF4 (fragment): NCF4_HUMAN - Also known as SH3PXD4. Experimental evidence at protein level: Swiss-Prot protein existence level 1. Component of the NADPH-oxidase, a multicomponent enzyme system responsible for the oxidative burst in which electrons are transported from NADPH to molecular oxygen, generating reactive oxidant intermediates. It may be important for the assembly and/or activation of the NADPH-oxidase complex. From Homo sapiens (Human).
   1062..1106    +  misc_feature   MCS (fragment): multiple cloning site
   1116..1835    +  CDS            EGFP: the original enhanced GFP (Yang et al., 1996) mammalian codon-optimized
   1852..1935    +  CDS            large T antigen (fragment): large T antigen from SV40 (simian virus 40)
   1958..2079    +  polyA_signal   SV40 poly(A) signal: SV40 polyadenylation signal
   2113..2541    -  rep_origin     f1 ori (sequence partly withheld): f1 bacteriophage origin of replication; arrow indicates direction of (+) strand synthesis
   2568..2672    +  promoter       AmpR promoter: bla
   2674..3031    +  promoter       SV40 promoter: SV40 enhancer and early promoter
   3066..3860    +  CDS            NeoR/KanR: aminoglycoside phosphotransferase from Tn5; aph(3')-II (or nptII); confers resistance to neomycin, kanamycin, and G418 (Geneticin®)
   3881..4033    +  CDS            ble (fragment): BLE_KLEPN - Experimental evidence at protein level: Swiss-Prot protein existence level 1. Binding protein with a strong affinity to the bleomycin family of antibiotics. Binds to CL990; an antimitotic-antibiotic compound. From Klebsiella pneumoniae.
   4092..4139    +  polyA_signal   HSV TK poly(A) signal: herpes simplex virus thymidine kinase polyadenylation signal (Cole and Stacy, 1985)
   4230..4246    -  polyA_signal   bGH poly(A) signal (fragment): bovine growth hormone polyadenylation signal
   4468..5056    +  rep_origin     ori: high-copy-number ColE1/pMB1/pBR322/pUC origin of replication
