[The description below was written by a language model from this plasmid's Addgene catalogue record and pLannotate feature annotations shown in this document.]
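Description:
p40PX-EGFP is a mammalian expression plasmid built on the Clontech pEGFP-N3 backbone. It encodes the PX domain of human p40phox (NCF4, a subunit of the phagocyte NADPH oxidase) fused at its C terminus to EGFP. The insert covers amino acids 1–148, about 444 bp, and was placed between the BglII and HindIII sites of the multiple cloning site, both of which remain intact. Transcription is driven by the human cytomegalovirus immediate-early enhancer and promoter. The NCF4 fragment reads through residual polylinker sequence into the mammalian codon-optimized EGFP open reading frame, and the transcript ends at an SV40 polyadenylation signal. The sequenced construct is 5,170 nt, consistent with the stated backbone and insert sizes.

The plasmid replicates in E. coli from a high-copy ColE1/pUC-type origin and also carries an f1 origin for single-stranded DNA production. A single Tn5 aminoglycoside phosphotransferase gene (NeoR/KanR) provides both selections. A bacterial bla-type promoter expresses it for kanamycin resistance in bacteria, while the adjacent SV40 enhancer/early promoter, together with an HSV TK polyadenylation signal, expresses it for G418 selection of stably transfected mammalian cells. The short large T antigen, ble and bGH poly(A) fragments in the feature table appear to be partial annotation matches within backbone sequence rather than functional elements.

The associated publication concerns binding of the p47phox and p40phox PX domains to lipid products of PI 3-kinase. This suggests the construct serves as a fluorescent fusion for following the localization of the isolated PX domain in living or fixed cells, in effect a phosphoinositide-binding probe, although the record does not state a specific application.
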