Addgene plasmid #19010: p40PX-EGFP
Depositing lab: Michael Yaffe. Depositing organization: Massachusetts Institute of Technology. Publication: The PX domains of p47phox and p40phox bind to lipid products of PI(3)K. Kanai F, Liu H, Field SJ, Akbary H, Matsuo T, Brown GE, Cantley LC, Yaffe MB. Nat Cell Biol. 2001 Jul . 3(7):675-8. 10.1038/35083070 PubMed 11433300.
Backbone
  Vector backbone: pEGFP-N3
  Backbone manufacturer: Clontech
  Backbone size w/o insert (bp): 4700
  Vector type: Mammalian Expression
  Selectable markers: Neomycin (select with G418)
Growth in bacteria
  Bacterial resistance: Kanamycin, 50 μg/mL
  Growth temperature: 37°C
  Growth strain: DH5alpha
  Copy number: High Copy
Gene/Insert
  Gene/Insert name: p40phox (alt name: NADPH oxidase subunit)
  Species: H. sapiens (human)
  Insert size (bp): 444
  Mutation: aa1-148 (PX domains)
  Entrez Gene: NCF4 (a.k.a. CGD3, NCF, P40PHOX, SH3PXD4)
  Promoter: CMV
  Tag / fusion protein: EGFP (C terminal on backbone)
  Cloning method: Restriction Enzyme; 5′ cloning site BglII (not destroyed); 3′ cloning site HindIII (not destroyed)
  Sequencing primers: 5′ CMV-F; 3′ EGFP-N
Terms and licenses: Academic/Nonprofit Terms; Industry Terms: Not Available to Industry
How to cite: p40PX-EGFP was a gift from Michael Yaffe (Addgene plasmid # 19010 ; http://n2t.net/addgene:19010 ; RRID:Addgene_19010)
