>Addgene plasmid #19010 | p40PX-EGFP | addgene partial sequence | sequence record 24439 | 19010 sequence with CMV-F
GTGAACCGTCAGATCCGCTAGCGCTACCGGACTCAGATCTACCATGGCTGTGGCCCAGCAGCTGCGGGCC
GAGAGTGACTTTGAACAGCTTCCGGATGATGTTGCCATCTCGGCCAACATTGCTGACATCGAGGAGAAGA
GAGGCTTCACCAGCCACTTTGTTTTCGTCATCGAGGTGAAGACAAAAGGAGGATCCAAGTACCTCATCTA
CCGCCGCTACCGCCAGTTCCATGCTTTGCAGAGCAAGCTGGAGGAGCGCTTCGGGCCAGACAGCAAGAGC
AGTGCCCTGGCCTGTACCCTGCCCACACTCCCAGCCAAAGTCTACGTGGGTGTGAAACAGGAGATCGCCG
AGATGCGGATACCTGCCCTCAACGCCTACATGAAGAGCCTGCTCAGCCTGCCGGTCTGGGTGCTGATGGA
TGAGGACGTCCGGATCTTCTTTTACCAGTCGCCCTATGACTCAGAGCAGGTGCCCCAGGCACTCCGCCAA
GCTTCGAATTCTGCAGTCGACGGTACCGCGGGCCCGGGATCCATCGCCACCATGGTGAGCAAGGGCGAGG
AGCTGTTCACCGGGGTGGTGCCCATCCTGGTCGAGCTGGACGGCGACGTAAACGGCCACAAGTTCAGCGT
GTCCGGCGAGGGCGAGGGCGATGCCACCTACGGCAAGCTGACCCTGAAGTTCATCTGCACCACCGGCAAG
CTGCCCGTGCCCTGGCCCACCCTCGTGACCACCCTGACCTACGGCGTGCAGTGCTTCAGCCGCTA
